>Addgene plasmid #55506 | mTFP1-Profilin-10 | depositor partial sequence | sequence record 85912 | insert sequence
GACGTCAGATCCGCTAGCGCTACCGGTCGCCACCATGGTGAGCAAGGGCGAGGAGACCACAATGGGCGTA
ATCAAGCCCGACATGAAGATCAAGCTGAAGATGGAGGGCAACGTGAATGGCCACGCCTTCGTGATCGAGG
GCGAGGGCGAGGGCAAGCCCTACGACGGCACCAACACCATCAACCTGGAGGTGAAGGAGGGAGCCCCCCT
GCCCTTCTCCTACGACATTCTGACCACCGCGTTCGCCTACGGCAACAGGGCCTTCACCAAGTACCCCGAC
GACATCCCCAACTACTTCAAGCAGTCCTTCCCCGAGGGCTACTCTTGGGAGCGCACCATGACCTTCGAGG
ACAAGGGCATCGTGAAGGTGAAGTCCGACATCTCCATGGAGGAGGACTCCTTCATCTACGAGATACACCT
CAAGGGCGAGAACTTCCCCCCCAACGGCCCCGTGATGCAGAAGAAGACCACCGGCTGGGACGCCTCCACC
GAGAGGATGTACGTGCGCGACGGCGTGCTGAAGGGCGACGTCAAGCACAAGCTGCTGCTGGAGGGCGGCG
GCCACCACCGCGTTGACTTCAAGACCATCTACAGGGCCAAGAAGGCGGTGAAGCTGCCCGACTATCACTT
TGTGGACCACCGCATCGAGATCCTGAACCACGACAAGGACTACAACAAGGTGACCGTTTACGAGAGCGCC
GTGGCCCGCAACTCCACCGACGGCATGGACGAGCTGTACAAGTCCGGACTCAGATCTCGAGCTCAAGCTT
CCATGGCCGGGTGGAACGCCTACATCGACAGCCTTATGGCGGACGGGACCTGTCAGGACGCGGCCATCGT
AGGCTACAAGGACTCGCCCTCCGTCTGGGCCGCCGTCCCCGGGAAGACCTTCGTTAGCATTACGCCAGCT
GAGGTTGGTGTCCTGGTAGGCAAAGACCGGTCAAGTTTTTTCGTCAATGGGCTGACACTTGGGGGCCAGA
AATGTTCTGTGATCCGGGACTCACTGCTGCAAGACGGGGAATTTACAATGGATCTTCGTACCAAGAGCAC
CGGAGGAGCCCCCACCTTCAATGTCACTGTCACCATGACTGCCAAGACGCTAGTCCTGCTGATGGGCAAA
GAAGGTGTCCACGGTGGTTTGATCAACAAGAAATGTTATGAAATGGCCTCTCACCTGCGGCGTTCCCAGT
ACTAAGGATCCACCGGATCTAGATAACTGATCATAATCAGCCATACCACATTTGTAGAGGTTTTACTTGC
TTTAAAAAACCTCCCACACCTCCCCCTGAACCTGAAA
