>Addgene plasmid #55506 | mTFP1-Profilin-10 | addgene partial sequence | sequence record 98618 | SV40pA-R 5'-GAAATTTGTGATGCTATTGC-3'
AGTTAACAACAACAATTGCATTCATTTTATGTTTCAGGTTCAGGGGGAGGTGTGGGAGGTTTTTTAAAGC
AAGTAAAACCTCTACAAATGTGGTATGGCTGATTATGATCAGTTATCTAGATCCGGTGGATCCTTAGTAC
TGGGAACGCCGCAGGTGAGAGGCCATTTCATAACATTTCTTGTTGATCAAACCACCGTGGACACCTTCTT
TGCCCATCAGCAGGACTAGCGTCTTGGCAGTCATGGTGACAGTGACATTGAAGGTGGGGGCTCCTCCGGT
GCTCTTGGTACGAAGATCCATTGTAAATTCCCCGTCTTGCAGCAGTGAGTCCCGGATCACAGAACATTTC
TGGCCCCCAAGTGTCAGCCCATTGACGAAAAAACTTGACCGGTCTTTGCCTACCAGGACACCAACCTCAG
CTGGCGTAATGCTAACGAAGGTCTTCCCGGGGACGGCGGCCCAGACGGAGGGCGAGTCCTTGTAGCCTAC
GATGGCCGCGTCCTGACAGGTCCCGTCCGCCATAAGGCTGTCGATGTAGGCGTTCCACCCGGCCATGGAA
GCTTGAGCTCGAGATCTGAGTCCGGACTTGTACAGCTCGTCCATGCCGTCGGTGGAGTTGCGGGCCACGG
CGCTCTCGTAAACGGTCACCTTGTTGTAGTCCTTGTCGTGGTTCAGGATCTCGATGCGGTGGTCCACAAA
GTGATAGTCGGGCAGCTTCACCGCCTTCTTGGCCCTGTAGATGGTCTTGAAGTCAACGCGGTGGTGGCCG
CCGCCCTCCAGCAGCAGCTTGTGCTTGACGTCGCCCTTCAGCACGCCGTCGCGCACGTACATCCTCTCGG
TGGAGGCGTCC
