[The description below was written by a language model from this plasmid's Addgene catalogue record.]
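Description:
mTFP1-Profilin-10 is a mammalian expression plasmid that produces mouse profilin fused to the monomeric teal fluorescent protein mTFP1. It is built on an mTFP1 backbone of about 4.75 kb (without insert), in which the fluorescent protein coding sequence is already present, so the profilin insert is placed downstream and the tag sits at the N terminus of the fusion. Transcription is driven by the CMV promoter, a strong constitutive promoter in most mammalian cell lines. The listed 3′ sequencing primer suggests an SV40 polyadenylation signal follows the open reading frame, although no feature table is provided to confirm this. The "10" in the name probably refers to the length of the linker between the two proteins, but the record does not state this, and the cloning method is listed as unknown.

The plasmid is propagated in E. coli at high copy number under kanamycin selection. It also carries a neomycin resistance marker, so stably transfected mammalian cells can be selected with G418. The origin of replication is not stated.

Profilin is a small actin-monomer-binding protein that regulates actin filament assembly, and the record gives the expected localization of the fusion as the cytoskeleton. mTFP1 is an engineered variant of a Clavularia cyan fluorescent protein, with excitation recorded at 462 nm and emission at 492 nm. The construct is intended as a fluorescent localization marker for imaging profilin and actin-related cytoskeletal structures in living or fixed mammalian cells. Its teal emission also makes it suitable for multicolour imaging alongside spectrally distinct fluorophores.
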