Addgene plasmid #55506: mTFP1-Profilin-10
Purpose: Localization: Cytoskeleton, Excitation: 462, Emission: 492
Depositing lab: Michael Davidson. Depositing organization: Florida State University, Tallahassee. Publication: Hue-shifted monomeric variants of Clavularia cyan fluorescent protein: identification of the molecular determinants of color and applications in fluorescence imaging. Ai HW, Olenych SG, Wong P, Davidson MW, Campbell RE. BMC Biol. 2008 Mar 6;6:13. doi: 10.1186/1741-7007-6-13. PubMed 18325109.
Backbone
  Vector backbone: mTFP1
  Backbone size w/o insert (bp): 4750
  Vector type: Mammalian Expression
  Selectable markers: Neomycin (select with G418)
Growth in bacteria
  Bacterial resistance: Kanamycin, 50 μg/mL
  Growth temperature: 37°C
  Growth strain: DH5alpha
  Copy number: High Copy
Gene/Insert
  Gene/Insert name: Profilin (alt name: NM_011072.4)
  Species: M. musculus (mouse)
  Promoter: CMV
  Tag / fusion protein: mTFP1 (N terminal on backbone)
  Cloning method: Unknown
  Sequencing primers: 5′ CMV-F; 3′ SV40pA-R
Terms and licenses: Academic/Nonprofit Terms; Industry Terms: Not Available to Industry
Depositor comments: . Excitation = 462; Emission = 492
How to cite: mTFP1-Profilin-10 was a gift from Michael Davidson (Addgene plasmid # 55506 ; http://n2t.net/addgene:55506 ; RRID:Addgene_55506)
